>Addgene plasmid #221398 | PD2529 human beta1 ecto | addgene full sequence | sequence record 444505 | Addgene NGS Result
GCATGCTTCTATATTATTTTCTAAAAGATTTAAAGTTTTGCCTTCTCCATTTAGACTTATAATTCACTGG
AATTTTTTTGTGTGTATGGTATGACATATGGGTTCCCTTTTATTTTTTACATATAAATATATTTCCCTGT
TTTTCTAAAAAAGAAAAAGATCATCATTTTCCCATTGTAAAATGCCATATTTTTTTCATAGGTCACTTAC
ATATATCAATGGGTCTGTTTCTGAGCTCTACTCTATTTTATCAGCCTCACTGTCTATCCCCACACATCTC
ATGCTTTGCTCTAAATCTTGATATTTAGTGGAACATTCTTTCCCATTTTGTTCTACAAGAATATTTTTGT
TATTGTCTTTGGGCTTTCTATATACATTTTGAAATGAGGTTGACAAGTTAATAACAGGCCTATTGATTGG
AAAGTTTGTCAACGAATTGTGGGTCTTTTGGGGTTTGCTGCCCCTTTTACGCAATGTGGATATCCTGCTT
TAATGCCTTTATATGCATGTATACAAGCAAAACAGGCTTTTACTTTCTCGCCAACTTACAAGGCCTTTCT
CAGTAAACAGTATATGACCCTTTACCCCGTTGCTCGGCAACGGCCTGGTCTGTGCCAAGTGTTTGCTGAC
GCAACCCCCACTGGTTGGGGCTTGGCCATAGGCCATCAGCGCATGCGTGGAACCTTTGTGTCTCCTCTGC
CGATCCATACTGCGGAACTCCTAGCCGCTTGTTTTGCTCGCAGCAGGTCTGGAGCAAACCTCATCGGGAC
CGACAATTCTGTCGTACTCTCCCGCAAGTATACATCGTTTCCATGGCTGCTAGGCTGTGCTGCCAACTGG
ATCCTGCGCGGGACGTCCTTTGTTTACGTCCCGTCGGCGCTGAATCCCGCGGACGACCCCTCCCGGGGCC
GCTTGGGGCTCTACCGCCCGCTTCTCCGTCTGCCGTACCGTCCGACCACGGGGCGCACCTCTCTTTACGC
GGACTCCCCGTCTGTGCCTTCTCATCTGCCGGACCGTGTGCACTTCGCTTCACCTCTGCACGTCGCATGG
AGGCCACCGTGAACGCCCACCGGAACCTGCCCAAGGTCTTGCATAAGAGGACTCTTGGACTTTCAGCAAT
GTCATCTCAGTGGCTAATAAAGGAAATTTATTTTCATTGCAATAGTGTGTTGGAATTTTTTGTGTCTCTC
ACTCGGAAGGACATATGGGAGGGCAAATCATTTAAAACATCAGAATGAGTATTTGGTTTAGAGTTTGGCA
ACATATGCCCATATGCTGGCTGCCATGAACAAAGGTTGGCTATAAAGAGGTCATCAGTATATGAAACAGC
CCCCTGCTGTCCATTCCTTATTCCATAGAAAAGCCTTGACTTGAGGTTAGATTTTTTTTATATTTTGTTT
TGTGTTATTTTTTTCTTTAACATCCCTAAAATTTTCCTTACATGTTTTACTAGCCAGATTTTTCCTCCTC
TCCTGACTACTCCCAGTCATAGCTGTCCCTCTTCTCTTATGGAGATCTTTGCATTTTTAGACATTTAGAA
GCCTATATCTTGTTACAGAATTGGAATTACACAAAAATTCTACCATATTTTGAAAGCTTAGGTTGTTCTG
AAAAAAACAATATATTGTTTTCCTGGGTAAACTAAAAGTCCCCTCGAGGAAAGGCCCCTAAAGTGAAACA
GTGCAAAACGTTCAAAAACTGTCTGGCAATACAAGTTCCACTTTGACCAAAACGGCTGGCAGTAAAAGGG
TTAAGAAGACTGTCAGCCTTGAGCGGTATCAGCTCACTCAAAGGCGGTAATACGGTTATCCACAGAATCA
GGGGATAACGCAGGAAAGAACATGTGAGCAAAAGGCCAGCAAAAGGCCAGGAACCGTAAAAAGGCCGCGT
TGCTGGCGTTTTTCCATAGGCTCCGCCCCCCTGACGAGCATCACAAAAATCGACGCTCAAGTCAGAGGTG
GCGAAACCCGACAGGACTATAAAGATACCAGGCGTTTCCCCCTGGAAGCTCCCTCGTGCGCTCTCCTGTT
CCGACCCTGCCGCTTACCGGATACCTGTCCGCCTTTCTCCCTTCGGGAAGCGTGGCGCTTTCTCATAGCT
CACGCTGTAGGTATCTCAGTTCGGTGTAGGTCGTTCGCTCCAAGCTGGGCTGTGTGCACGAACCCCCCGT
TCAGCCCGACCGCTGCGCCTTATCCGGTAACTATCGTCTTGAGTCCAACCCGGTAAGACACGACTTATCG
CCACTGGCAGCAGCCACTGGTAACAGGATTAGCAGAGCGAGGTATGTAGGCGGTGCTACAGAGTTCTTGA
AGTGGTGGGCTAACTACGGCTACACTAGAAGAACAGTATTTGGTATCTGCGCTCTGCTGAAGCCAGTTAC
CTTCGGAAAAAGAGTTGGTAGCTCTTGATCCGGCAAACAAACCACCGCTGGTAGCGGTGGTTTTTTTGTT
TGCAAGCAGCAGATTACGCGCAGAAAAAAAGGATCTCAAGAAGATCCTTTGATCTTTTCTACGGGGTCTG
ACGCTCAGTGGAACGACGCGCGCGTAACTCACGTTAAGGGATTTTGGTCATGAGTTAGAAAAACTCATCG
AGCATCAAATGAAACTGCAATTTATTCATATCAGGATTATCAATACCATATTTTTGAAAAAGCCGTTTCT
GTAATGAAGGAGAAAACTCACCGAGGCAGTTCCATAGGATGGCAAGATCCTGGTATCGGTCTGCGATTCC
GACTCGTCCAACATCAATACAACCTATTAATTTCCCCTCGTCAAAAATAAGGTTATCAAGTGAGAAATCA
CCATGAGTGACGACTGAATCCGGTGAGAATGGCAAAAGTTTATGCATTTCTTTCCAGACTTGTTCAACAG
GCCAGCCATTACGCTCGTCATCAAAATCACTCGCATCAACCAAACCGTTATTCATTCGTGATTGCGCCTG
AGCGAGGCGAAATACGCGATCGCTGTTAAAAGGACAATTACAAACAGGAATCGAGTGCAACCGGCGCAGG
AACACTGCCAGCGCATCAACAATATTTTCACCTGAATCAGGATATTCTTCTAATACCTGGAACGCTGTTT
TTCCGGGGATCGCAGTGGTGAGTAACCATGCATCATCAGGAGTACGGATAAAATGCTTGATGGTCGGAAG
TGGCATAAATTCCGTCAGCCAGTTTAGTCTGACCATCTCATCTGTAACATCATTGGCAACGCTACCTTTG
CCATGTTTCAGAAACAACTCTGGCGCATCGGGCTTCCCATACAAGCGATAGATTGTCGCACCTGATTGCC
CGACATTATCGCGAGCCCATTTATACCCATATAAATCAGCATCCATGTTGGAATTTAATCGCGGCCTCGA
CGTTTCCCGTTGGATATGGCTCATTTTTTACTTCCTCACCTTGTCGTATTATACTATGCCGATATACTAT
GCCGATGATTAATTGTCGACACTGCGGGGGCTCTGTGTGGTAAGCAGGTCTTAACCTTTTTACTGCCAAT
GACGCATGGGATACGTCGTGGCAGTAAAAGGGCTTAAATGCCAACGACGCGTCCCATACGTTGTTGGCAT
TTTAATTCTTCTCTCTGCAGCGGCAGCATGTGCCGCCGCTGCAGAGAGTTTCTAGCGATGACAGCCCCTC
TGGGCAACGAGCCGGGGGGGCTGTCTTTCTTTATGTTTTAAATGCACTGACCTCCCACATTCCCTTTTTA
GTAAAATATTCAGAAATAATTTAAATACATCATTGCAATGAAAATAAATGTTTTTTATTAGGCAGAATCC
AGATGCTCAAGGCCCTTCATAATATCCCCCAGTTTAGTAGTTGGACTTAGGGAACAAAGGAACCTTTAAT
AGAAATTGGACAGCAAGAAAGCGAGTCAGGCACCGGGCTTGCGGGTCATGCACCAGGTGCGCGGTCCTTC
GGGCACCTCGACGTCGGCGGTGACGGTGAAGCCGAGCCGCTCGTAGAAGGGGAGGTTGCGGGGCGCGGAT
GTCTCCAGGAAGGCGGGCACCCCGGCGCGCTCGGCCGCCTCCACTCCGGGGAGCACGACGGCGCTGCCCA
GACCCTTGCCCTGGTGGTCGGGCGACACGCCGACGGTGGCCAGGAACCACGCGGGCTCCTTGGGCCGGTG
CGGCGCCAGGAGGCCTTCCATCTGTTGCTGCGCGGCCAGCCGGGAACCGCTCAACTCGGCCATGCGCGGG
CCGATCTCGGCGAACACCGCCCCCGCTTCGACGCTCTCCGGCGTGGTCCAGACCGCCACCGCGGCGCCGT
CGTCCGCGACCCACACCTTGCCGATGTCGAGCCCGACGCGCGTGAGGAAGAGTTCTTGCAGCTCGGTGAC
CCGCTCGATGTGGCGGTCCGGATCGACGGTGTGGCGCGTGGCGGGGTAGTCGGCGAACGCGGCGGCGAGG
GTGCGTACGGCCCTGGGGACGTCGTCGCGGGTGGCGAGGCGCACCGTGGGCTTGTACTCGGTCATGGTGG
CGGACGAAAGGCCCGGAGATGAGGAAGAGGAGAACAGCGCGGCAGACGTGCGCTTTTGAAGCGTGCAGAA
TGCCGGGCCTCCGGAGGACCTTCGGGCGCCCGCCCCGCCCCTGAGCCCGCCCCTGAGCCCGCCCCCGGAC
CCACCCCTTCCCAGCCTCTGAGCCCAGAAAGCGAAGGAGCAAAGCTGCTATTGGCCGCTGCCCCAAAGGC
CTACCCGCTTCCATTGCTCAGCGGTGCTGTCCATCTGCACGAGACTAGTGAGTCGTGCTACTTCCATTTG
TCACGTCCTGCACGACGCGAGCTGCGGGGCGGGGGGGAACTTCCTGACTAGGGGAGGAGTAGAAGGTGGC
GCGAAGGGGCCACCAAAGAACGGAGCCGGTTGGCGCCTACCGGTGGATGTGGAATGTGTGCGAGGCCAGA
GGCCACTTGTGTAGCGCCAAGTGCCCAGCGGGGCTGCTAAAGCGCATGCTCCAGACTGCCTTGGGAAAAG
CGCCTCCCCTACCCGGTAGAGAAACTTGATCTGTCGCCGCAATTCAAACTTCGTGAGGCTCCGGTGCCCG
TCAGTGACCTGCTATACTCTGGAGACGCGTTACATAACTTACGGTAAATGGCCCGCCTGGCTGACCGCCC
AACGACCCCCGCCCATTGACGTCAATAATGACGTATGTTCCCATAGTAACGCCAATAGGGACTTTCCATT
GACGTCAATGGGTGGAGTATTTACGGTAAACTGCCCACTTGGCAGTACATCAAGTGTATCATATGCCAAG
TACGCCCCCTATTGACGTCAATGACGGTAAATGGCCCGCCTGGCATTATGCCCAGTACATGACCTTATGG
GACTTTCCTACTTGGCAGTACATCTACGTATTAGTCATCGCTATTACCATGGTCGAGGTGAGCCCCACGT
TCTGCTTCACTCTCCCCATCTCCCCCCCCTCCCCACCCCCAATTTTGTATTTATTTATTTTTTAATTATT
TTGTGCAGCGATGGGGGCGGGGGGGGGGGGGGCGCGCGCCRGGSGGGGSGGGGSGGGGSGRGGGGSGGGG
SGGGGSGRGGCGGAGAGGKGCGGCGGCAGCCAATCAGAGCGGCGCGCTCCGAAAGTTTCCTTTTATGGCG
AGGCGGCGGCGGCGGCGGCCCTATAAAAAGCGAAGCGCGCGGCGGGCGGGAGTCGCTGCGCGCTGCCTTC
GCCCCGTGCCCCGCTCCGCCGCCGCCTCGCGCCGCCCGCCCCGGCTCTGACTGACCGCGTTACTCCCACA
GGTGAGCGGGCGGGACGGCCCTTCTCCTCCGGGCTGTAATTAGCGCTTGGTTTAATGACGGCTTGTTTCT
TTTCTGTGGCTGCGTGAAAGCCTTGAGGGGCTCCGGGAGGGCCCTTTGTGCGGGGGGAGCGGCTCGGGGG
GTGCGTGCGTGTGTGTGTGCGTGGGGAGCGCCGCGTGCGGCTCCGCGCTGCCCGGCGGCTGTGAGCGCTG
CGGGCGCGGCGCGGGGCTTTGTGCGCTCCGCAGTGTGCGCGAGGGGAGCGCGGCCGGGGGCGGTGCCCCG
CGGTGCGGGGGGGGCTGCGAGGGGAACAAAGGCTGCGTGCGGGGTGTGTGCGTGGGGGGGTGAGCAGGGG
GTGTGGGCGCGTCGGTCGGGCTGCAACCCCCCCTGCACCCCCCTCCCCGAGTTGCTGAGCACGGCCCGGC
TTCGGGTGCGGGGCTCCGTACGGGGCGTGGCGCGGGGCTCGCCGTGCCGGGCGGGGGGTGGCGGCAGGTG
GGGGTGCCGGGCGGGGCGGGGCCGCCTCGGGCCGGGGRGGGCTCGGGGGAGGGGCGCGGCGGCCCCCGGA
GCGCCGGCGGCTGTCGAGGCGCGGCGAGCCGCAGCCATTGCCTTTTATGGTAATCGTGCGAGAGGGCGCA
GGGACTTCCTTTGTCCCAAATCTGTGCGGAGCCGAAATCTGGGAGGCGCCGCCGCACCCCCTCTAGCGGG
CGCGGGGCGAAGCGGTGCGGCGCCGGCAGGAAGGAAATGGGCGGGGAGGGCCTTCGTGCGTCGCCGCGCC
GCCGTCCCCTTCTCCCTCTCCAGCCTCGGGGCTGTCCGCGGGGGGACGGCTGCCTTCGGGGGGGACGGGG
CAGGGCGGGGTTCGGCTTCTGGCGTGTGACCGGCGGCTCTAGAGCCTCTGCTAACCATGTTCATGCCTTC
TTCTTTTTCCTACAGCTCCTGGGCAACGTGCTGGTTATTGTGCTGTCTCATCATTTTGGCAAAGAATTCG
GCTTGATCGAAGCCGTCTCAGGGGAGAGACCACACCCAAGCTGTCTAGAGCCGCCACCATGCCTTTGCTC
CTCCTGTTGCCCTTGCTCTGGGCTGGCGCCCTCGCGCAGACGGACGAGAATCGATGTTTGAAAGCGAATG
CAAAAAGCTGCGGAGAGTGCATTCAGGCCGGACCGAATTGTGGATGGTGTACAAATTCGACATTTTTGCA
AGAGGGAATGCCCACGTCGGCCCGATGTGATGACCTCGAGGCCTTGAAAAAGAAAGGATGTCCACCGGAT
GACATCGAGAACCCACGGGGCTCAAAGGACATCAAAAAGAACAAGAATGTCACAAACCGCTCGAAGGGAA
CTGCTGAAAAGCTTAAACCGGAGGACATCACGCAGATCCAGCCCCAACAGCTGGTGCTCCGATTGCGGTC
CGGTGAGCCACAGACGTTTACTCTCAAGTTCAAGAGAGCGGAGGATTACCCGATCGATCTTTACTATCTT
ATGGACCTTTCGTACTCCATGAAGGATGATTTGGAAAATGTCAAGAGCCTCGGTACTGACTTGATGAATG
AAATGCGCCGCATTACCAGCGATTTCCGAATCGGATTCGGATCATTTGTGGAAAAGACCGTCATGCCCTA
CATTTCGACCACTCCGGCAAAGTTGCGCAACCCGTGCACCTCAGAACAGAACTGCACCTCGCCTTTTTCG
TATAAGAACGTCCTCAGCTTGACAAACAAGGGTGAAGTGTTCAATGAGCTGGTCGGAAAGCAAAGAATCT
CGGGAAACCTCGATAGCCCGGAGGGAGGGTTTGATGCAATCATGCAAGTGGCGGTATGCGGGTCCCTTAT
TGGCTGGAGAAACGTGACCAGACTCCTGGTGTTTTCCACTGATGCGGGATTTCATTTCGCCGGAGACGGG
AAACTGGGAGGGATTGTACTTCCGAATGACGGACAGTGTCATTTGGAGAACAACATGTATACGATGTCCC
ACTACTATGACTACCCCTCGATCGCGCACCTCGTCCAAAAACTGAGCGAAAACAATATCCAGACTATCTT
TGCGGTCACGGAGGAGTTTCAGCCCGTGTATAAAGAACTGAAAAACTTGATCCCTAAGTCCGCAGTCGGA
ACGCTGTCGGCCAACAGCTCGAATGTGATCCAGTTGATCATCGATGCGTATAACTCACTTTCATCAGAGG
TCATCCTTGAGAACGGAAAGCTTAGCGAAGGAGTGACAATCTCGTACAAATCATATTGCAAGAATGGAGT
GAATGGCACCGGCGAGAATGGCCGGAAATGTTCAAACATTTCCATCGGCGACGAGGTCCAGTTTGAGATC
AGCATTACTTCCAATAAGTGCCCTAAGAAAGACTCGGACTCATTCAAAATTCGGCCTCTCGGGTTTACCG
AAGAGGTAGAGGTGATCCTCCAGTACATTTGTGAATGCGAGTGTCAATCAGAGGGTATCCCCGAAAGCCC
CAAGTGTCATGAGGGTAACGGAACGTTCGAATGCGGGGCATGTAGATGTAACGAAGGTCGCGTCGGAAGG
CACTGCGAATGCTCGACTGATGAGGTAAACTCGGAAGACATGGATGCGTATTGCCGAAAAGAGAATTCGA
GCGAAATCTGCTCAAACAACGGGGAATGTGTGTGCGGACAATGTGTCTGCCGGAAACGGGATAACACAAA
TGAGATCTACTCCGGAAAGTTTTGCGAATGCGACAATTTCAACTGTGACAGGTCCAACGGTCTTATCTGT
GGTGGTAATGGAGTCTGCAAGTGCCGCGTCTGCGAGTGTAATCCGAATTACACAGGCTCAGCGTGTGATT
GCAGCCTCGACACGTCAACATGCGAGGCGTCCAACGGGCAGATTTGTAACGGGCGAGGGATTTGCGAGTG
TGGGGTGTGCAAATGCACTGACCCCAAATTCCAGGGGCAGACGTGCGAGATGTGCCAGACGTGTCTTGGT
GTCTGTGCGGAGCATAAGGAATGCGTGCAGTGCAGAGCGTTCAACAAAGGGGAAAAGAAAGATACGTGTA
CGCAAGAATGTTCGTATTTCAATATCACGAAGGTGGAGTCGAGGGATAAGCTCCCGCAGCCAGTACAGCC
GGACCCCGTCAGCCATTGCAAGGAAAAGGACGTGGATGATTGCTGGTTCTATTTCACATACTCCGTGAAT
GGTAATAATGAGGTAATGGTACATGTCGTGGAGAACCCCGAATGCCCCACTGGTCCAGACGCTAGCGGGT
TGAATGATATTTTCGAGGCTCAGAAGATAGAATGGCATGAACTTGAGGTGCTTTTCCAAGGTCCCGCGCA
ATGCAAGAAGAAATTGCAAGCCCTCAAAAAAAAGAACGCGCAGCTCAAATGGAAATTGCAAGCCCTTAAG
AAGAAGCTGGCACAATACCCATACGATGTTCCAGATTACGCTGGCGGCCACCATCACCACCATCATCATC
ATCACCACGGTACCAGTACTGGGAGTGGGGCCACCAACTTTTCTCTGCTCAAGCAAGCCGGGGATGTTGA
AGAAAATCCAGGGCCAATGGTGAGCAAGGGCGAGGAGGATAACATGGCCATCATCAAGGAGTTCATGCGC
TTCAAGGTGCACATGGAGGGCTCCGTGAACGGCCACGAGTTCGAGATCGAGGGCGAGGGCGAGGGCCGCC
CCTACGAGGGCACCCAGACCGCCAAGCTGAAGGTGACCAAGGGTGGCCCCCTGCCCTTCGCCTGGGACAT
CCTGTCCCCTCAGTTCATGTACGGCTCCAAGGCCTACGTGAAGCACCCCGCCGACATCCCCGACTACTTG
AAGCTGTCCTTCCCCGAGGGCTTCAAGTGGGAGCGCGTGATGAACTTCGAGGACGGCGGCGTGGTGACCG
TGACCCAGGACTCCTCCCTGCAGGACGGCGAGTTCATCTACAAGGTGAAGCTGCGCGGCACCAACTTCCC
CTCCGACGGCCCCGTAATGCAGAAGAAGACCATGGGCTGGGAGGCCTCCTCCGAGCGGATGTACCCCGAG
GACGGCGCCCTGAAGGGCGAGATCAAGCAGAGGCTGAAGCTGAAGGACGGCGGCCACTACGACGCTGAGG
TCAAGACCACCTACAAGGCCAAGAAGCCCGTGCAGCTGCCCGGCGCCTACAACGTCAACATCAAGTTGGA
CATCACCTCCCACAACGAGGACTACACCATCGTGGAACAGTACGAACGCGCCGAGGGCCGCCACTCCACC
GGCGGCATGGACGAGCTGTACAAGTGATAAAGTACTTGATAAGCTCTTCAGGTTGAGGTCTCTAAAAGCG
TCTTCCTGTTCTCATCACATCATATCAAGGTTATATACCATCAATATTGCCACAGATGTTACTTAGCCTT
TTAATATTTCTCTAATTTAGTGTATATGCAATGATAGTTCTCTGATTTCTGAGATTGAGTTTCTCATGTG
TAATGATTATTTAGAGTTTCTCTTTCATCTGTTCAAATTTTTGTCTAGTTTTATTTTTTACTGATTTGTA
AGACTTCTTTTTATAATCTGCATATTACAATTCTCTTTACTGGGGTGTTGCAAATATTTTCTGTCATTCT
ATGGCCTGACTTTTCTTAATGGTTTTTTAATTTTAAAAATAAGTCTTAATATTCATGCAATCTAATTAAC
AATCTTTTCTTTGTGGTTAGGACTTTGAGTCATAAGAAATTTTTCTCTACACTGAAGTCATGATG
Features (pLannotate 1.2.2; 15 found; start..end, strand, type, name):
    589..847     +  ncRNA          HBV PRE 1151-1410: Accession: RF02816 - Hepatitis B virus post-transcriptional regulatory element 1151-1410
    813..1154    +  CDS            X (fragment): X_HBVD3 - Experimental evidence at protein level: Swiss-Prot protein existence level 1. Multifunctional protein that plays a role in silencing host antiviral defenses and promoting viral transcription. Does not seem to be essential for HBV infection. May be directly involved in development of cirrhosis and liver cancer (hepatocellular carcinoma). Most of cytosolic activities involve modulation of cytosolic calcium. The effect on apoptosis is controversial depending on the cell types in which the studies have been conducted. May induce apoptosis by localizing in mitochondria and causing loss of
   1136..1191    +  polyA_signal   β-globin poly(A) signal: rabbit β-globin polyadenylation signal (Gil and Proudfoot, 1987)
   1901..2489    -  rep_origin     ori: high-copy-number ColE1/pMB1/pBR322/pUC origin of replication
   2575..3384    -  CDS            KanR: aminoglycoside phosphotransferase; aph(3')-Ia; confers resistance to kanamycin in bacteria or G418 (Geneticin®) in eukaryotes
   3403..3447    -  promoter       EM7 promoter (fragment): synthetic bacterial promoter&nbsp
   3666..3875    -  polyA_signal   β-globin poly(A) (fragment): human β-globin polyadenylation signal
   3876..4475    -  CDS            PuroR (fragment): puromycin N-acetyltransferase; pac from Streptomyces; confers resistance to puromycin
   4485..4984    -  promoter       PGK promoter: mouse phosphoglycerate kinase 1 promoter
   5068..5371    +  enhancer       CMV enhancer: human cytomegalovirus immediate early enhancer
   5373..5648    +  promoter       chicken β-actin promoter: No description available
   5649..6665    +  intron         chimeric intron: chimera between introns from chicken β-actin and rabbit β-globin
   6794..8950    +  CDS            ITGB1 (fragment): ITB1_HUMAN - Also known as FNRB, MDF2, MSK12. Experimental evidence at protein level: Swiss-Prot protein existence level 1. (Microbial infection) In case of HIV-1 infection, integrin ITGA5:ITGB1 binding to extracellular viral Tat protein seems to enhance angiogenesis in Kaposi's sarcoma lesions. From Homo sapiens (Human).
   9116..9142    +  CDS            3xHA (fragment): three tandem HA epitope tags
   9257..9964    +  CDS            mCherry: mCherry is a basic (constitutively fluorescent) red fluorescent protein published in 2004, derived from Discosoma sp.. It is reported to be a very rapidly-maturing monomer with low acid sensitivity.
