>Addgene plasmid #221398 | PD2529 human beta1 ecto Sequencing Result | analyzer sequence | sequence record 439260
GCATGCTTCTATATTATTTTCTAAAAGATTTAAAGTTTTGCCTTCTCCATTTAGACTTATAATTCACTGG
AATTTTTTTGTGTGTATGGTATGACATATGGGTTCCCTTTTATTTTTTACATATAAATATATTTCCCTGT
TTTTCTAAAAAAGAAAAAGATCATCATTTTCCCATTGTAAAATGCCATATTTTTTTCATAGGTCACTTAC
ATATATCAATGGGTCTGTTTCTGAGCTCTACTCTATTTTATCAGCCTCACTGTCTATCCCCACACATCTC
ATGCTTTGCTCTAAATCTTGATATTTAGTGGAACATTCTTTCCCATTTTGTTCTACAAGAATATTTTTGT
TATTGTCTTTGGGCTTTCTATATACATTTTGAAATGAGGTTGACAAGTTAATAACAGGCCTATTGATTGG
AAAGTTTGTCAACGAATTGTGGGTCTTTTGGGGTTTGCTGCCCCTTTTACGCAATGTGGATATCCTGCTT
TAATGCCTTTATATGCATGTATACAAGCAAAACAGGCTTTTACTTTCTCGCCAACTTACAAGGCCTTTCT
CAGTAAACAGTATATGACCCTTTACCCCGTTGCTCGGCAACGGCCTGGTCTGTGCCAAGTGTTTGCTGAC
GCAACCCCCACTGGTTGGGGCTTGGCCATAGGCCATCAGCGCATGCGTGGAACCTTTGTGTCTCCTCTGC
CGATCCATACTGCGGAACTCCTAGCCGCTTGTTTTGCTCGCAGCAGGTCTGGAGCAAACCTCATCGGGAC
CGACAATTCTGTCGTACTCTCCCGCAAGTATACATCGTTTCCATGGCTGCTAGGCTGTGCTGCCAACTGG
ATCCTGCGCGGGACGTCCTTTGTTTACGTCCCGTCGGCGCTGAATCCCGCGGACGACCCCTCCCGGGGCC
GCTTGGGGCTCTACCGCCCGCTTCTCCGTCTGCCGTACCGTCCGACCACGGGGCGCACCTCTCTTTACGC
GGACTCCCCGTCTGTGCCTTCTCATCTGCCGGACCGTGTGCACTTCGCTTCACCTCTGCACGTCGCATGG
AGGCCACCGTGAACGCCCACCGGAACCTGCCCAAGGTCTTGCATAAGAGGACTCTTGGACTTTCAGCAAT
GTCATCTCAGTGGCTAATAAAGGAAATTTATTTTCATTGCAATAGTGTGTTGGAATTTTTTGTGTCTCTC
ACTCGGAAGGACATATGGGAGGGCAAATCATTTAAAACATCAGAATGAGTATTTGGTTTAGAGTTTGGCA
ACATATGCCCATATGCTGGCTGCCATGAACAAAGGTTGGCTATAAAGAGGTCATCAGTATATGAAACAGC
CCCCTGCTGTCCATTCCTTATTCCATAGAAAAGCCTTGACTTGAGGTTAGATTTTTTTTATATTTTGTTT
TGTGTTATTTTTTTCTTTAACATCCCTAAAATTTTCCTTACATGTTTTACTAGCCAGATTTTTCCTCCTC
TCCTGACTACTCCCAGTCATAGCTGTCCCTCTTCTCTTATGGAGATCTTTGCATTTTTAGACATTTAGAA
GCCTATATCTTGTTACAGAATTGGAATTACACAAAAATTCTACCATATTTTGAAAGCTTAGGTTGTTCTG
AAAAAAACAATATATTGTTTTCCTGGGTAAACTAAAAGTCCCCTCGAGGAAAGGCCCCTAAAGTGAAACA
GTGCAAAACGTTCAAAAACTGTCTGGCAATACAAGTTCCACTTTGACCAAAACGGCTGGCAGTAAAAGGG
TTAAGAAGACTGTCAGCCTTGAGCGGTATCAGCTCACTCAAAGGCGGTAATACGGTTATCCACAGAATCA
GGGGATAACGCAGGAAAGAACATGTGAGCAAAAGGCCAGCAAAAGGCCAGGAACCGTAAAAAGGCCGCGT
TGCTGGCGTTTTTCCATAGGCTCCGCCCCCCTGACGAGCATCACAAAAATCGACGCTCAAGTCAGAGGTG
GCGAAACCCGACAGGACTATAAAGATACCAGGCGTTTCCCCCTGGAAGCTCCCTCGTGCGCTCTCCTGTT
CCGACCCTGCCGCTTACCGGATACCTGTCCGCCTTTCTCCCTTCGGGAAGCGTGGCGCTTTCTCATAGCT
CACGCTGTAGGTATCTCAGTTCGGTGTAGGTCGTTCGCTCCAAGCTGGGCTGTGTGCACGAACCCCCCGT
TCAGCCCGACCGCTGCGCCTTATCCGGTAACTATCGTCTTGAGTCCAACCCGGTAAGACACGACTTATCG
CCACTGGCAGCAGCCACTGGTAACAGGATTAGCAGAGCGAGGTATGTAGGCGGTGCTACAGAGTTCTTGA
AGTGGTGGGCTAACTACGGCTACACTAGAAGAACAGTATTTGGTATCTGCGCTCTGCTGAAGCCAGTTAC
CTTCGGAAAAAGAGTTGGTAGCTCTTGATCCGGCAAACAAACCACCGCTGGTAGCGGTGGTTTTTTTGTT
TGCAAGCAGCAGATTACGCGCAGAAAAAAAGGATCTCAAGAAGATCCTTTGATCTTTTCTACGGGGTCTG
ACGCTCAGTGGAACGACGCGCGCGTAACTCACGTTAAGGGATTTTGGTCATGAGTTAGAAAAACTCATCG
AGCATCAAATGAAACTGCAATTTATTCATATCAGGATTATCAATACCATATTTTTGAAAAAGCCGTTTCT
GTAATGAAGGAGAAAACTCACCGAGGCAGTTCCATAGGATGGCAAGATCCTGGTATCGGTCTGCGATTCC
GACTCGTCCAACATCAATACAACCTATTAATTTCCCCTCGTCAAAAATAAGGTTATCAAGTGAGAAATCA
CCATGAGTGACGACTGAATCCGGTGAGAATGGCAAAAGTTTATGCATTTCTTTCCAGACTTGTTCAACAG
GCCAGCCATTACGCTCGTCATCAAAATCACTCGCATCAACCAAACCGTTATTCATTCGTGATTGCGCCTG
AGCGAGGCGAAATACGCGATCGCTGTTAAAAGGACAATTACAAACAGGAATCGAGTGCAACCGGCGCAGG
AACACTGCCAGCGCATCAACAATATTTTCACCTGAATCAGGATATTCTTCTAATACCTGGAACGCTGTTT
TTCCGGGGATCGCAGTGGTGAGTAACCATGCATCATCAGGAGTACGGATAAAATGCTTGATGGTCGGAAG
TGGCATAAATTCCGTCAGCCAGTTTAGTCTGACCATCTCATCTGTAACATCATTGGCAACGCTACCTTTG
CCATGTTTCAGAAACAACTCTGGCGCATCGGGCTTCCCATACAAGCGATAGATTGTCGCACCTGATTGCC
CGACATTATCGCGAGCCCATTTATACCCATATAAATCAGCATCCATGTTGGAATTTAATCGCGGCCTCGA
CGTTTCCCGTTGGATATGGCTCATTTTTTACTTCCTCACCTTGTCGTATTATACTATGCCGATATACTAT
GCCGATGATTAATTGTCGACACTGCGGGGGCTCTGTGTGGTAAGCAGGTCTTAACCTTTTTACTGCCAAT
GACGCATGGGATACGTCGTGGCAGTAAAAGGGCTTAAATGCCAACGACGCGTCCCATACGTTGTTGGCAT
TTTAATTCTTCTCTCTGCAGCGGCAGCATGTGCCGCCGCTGCAGAGAGTTTCTAGCGATGACAGCCCCTC
TGGGCAACGAGCCGGGGGGGCTGTCTTTCTTTATGTTTTAAATGCACTGACCTCCCACATTCCCTTTTTA
GTAAAATATTCAGAAATAATTTAAATACATCATTGCAATGAAAATAAATGTTTTTTATTAGGCAGAATCC
AGATGCTCAAGGCCCTTCATAATATCCCCCAGTTTAGTAGTTGGACTTAGGGAACAAAGGAACCTTTAAT
AGAAATTGGACAGCAAGAAAGCGAGTCAGGCACCGGGCTTGCGGGTCATGCACCAGGTGCGCGGTCCTTC
GGGCACCTCGACGTCGGCGGTGACGGTGAAGCCGAGCCGCTCGTAGAAGGGGAGGTTGCGGGGCGCGGAT
GTCTCCAGGAAGGCGGGCACCCCGGCGCGCTCGGCCGCCTCCACTCCGGGGAGCACGACGGCGCTGCCCA
GACCCTTGCCCTGGTGGTCGGGCGACACGCCGACGGTGGCCAGGAACCACGCGGGCTCCTTGGGCCGGTG
CGGCGCCAGGAGGCCTTCCATCTGTTGCTGCGCGGCCAGCCGGGAACCGCTCAACTCGGCCATGCGCGGG
CCGATCTCGGCGAACACCGCCCCCGCTTCGACGCTCTCCGGCGTGGTCCAGACCGCCACCGCGGCGCCGT
CGTCCGCGACCCACACCTTGCCGATGTCGAGCCCGACGCGCGTGAGGAAGAGTTCTTGCAGCTCGGTGAC
CCGCTCGATGTGGCGGTCCGGATCGACGGTGTGGCGCGTGGCGGGGTAGTCGGCGAACGCGGCGGCGAGG
GTGCGTACGGCCCTGGGGACGTCGTCGCGGGTGGCGAGGCGCACCGTGGGCTTGTACTCGGTCATGGTGG
CGGACGAAAGGCCCGGAGATGAGGAAGAGGAGAACAGCGCGGCAGACGTGCGCTTTTGAAGCGTGCAGAA
TGCCGGGCCTCCGGAGGACCTTCGGGCGCCCGCCCCGCCCCTGAGCCCGCCCCTGAGCCCGCCCCCGGAC
CCACCCCTTCCCAGCCTCTGAGCCCAGAAAGCGAAGGAGCAAAGCTGCTATTGGCCGCTGCCCCAAAGGC
CTACCCGCTTCCATTGCTCAGCGGTGCTGTCCATCTGCACGAGACTAGTGAGTCGTGCTACTTCCATTTG
TCACGTCCTGCACGACGCGAGCTGCGGGGCGGGGGGGAACTTCCTGACTAGGGGAGGAGTAGAAGGTGGC
GCGAAGGGGCCACCAAAGAACGGAGCCGGTTGGCGCCTACCGGTGGATGTGGAATGTGTGCGAGGCCAGA
GGCCACTTGTGTAGCGCCAAGTGCCCAGCGGGGCTGCTAAAGCGCATGCTCCAGACTGCCTTGGGAAAAG
CGCCTCCCCTACCCGGTAGAGAAACTTGATCTGTCGCCGCAATTCAAACTTCGTGAGGCTCCGGTGCCCG
TCAGTGACCTGCTATACTCTGGAGACGCGTTACATAACTTACGGTAAATGGCCCGCCTGGCTGACCGCCC
AACGACCCCCGCCCATTGACGTCAATAATGACGTATGTTCCCATAGTAACGCCAATAGGGACTTTCCATT
GACGTCAATGGGTGGAGTATTTACGGTAAACTGCCCACTTGGCAGTACATCAAGTGTATCATATGCCAAG
TACGCCCCCTATTGACGTCAATGACGGTAAATGGCCCGCCTGGCATTATGCCCAGTACATGACCTTATGG
GACTTTCCTACTTGGCAGTACATCTACGTATTAGTCATCGCTATTACCATGGTCGAGGTGAGCCCCACGT
TCTGCTTCACTCTCCCCATCTCCCCCCCCTCCCCACCCCCAATTTTGTATTTATTTATTTTTTAATTATT
TTGTGCAGCGATGGGGGCGGGGGGGGGGGGGGCGCGCGCCAGGCGGGGCGGGGSGGGGSGRGGGGSGGGG
SGGGGSGAGGCGGAGAGGTGCGGCGGCAGCCAATCAGAGCGGCGCGCTCCGAAAGTTTCCTTTTATGGCG
AGGCGGCGGCGGCGGCGGCCCTATAAAAAGCGAAGCGCGCGGCGGGCGGGAGTCGCTGCGCGCTGCCTTC
GCCCCGTGCCCCGCTCCGCCGCCGCCTCGCGCCGCCCGCCCCGGCTCTGACTGACCGCGTTACTCCCACA
GGTGAGCGGGCGGGACGGCCCTTCTCCTCCGGGCTGTAATTAGCGCTTGGTTTAATGACGGCTTGTTTCT
TTTCTGTGGCTGCGTGAAAGCCTTGAGGGGCTCCGGGAGGGCCCTTTGTGCGGGGGGAGCGGCTCGGGGG
GTGCGTGCGTGTGTGTGTGCGTGGGGAGCGCCGCGTGCGGCTCCGCGCTGCCCGGCGGCTGTGAGCGCTG
CGGGCGCGGCGCGGGGCTTTGTGCGCTCCGCAGTGTGCGCGAGGGGAGCGCGGCCGGGGGCGGTGCCCCG
CGGTGCGGGGGGGGCTGCGAGGGGAACAAAGGCTGCGTGCGGGGTGTGTGCGTGGGGGGGTGAGCAGGGG
GTGTGGGCGCGTCGGTCGGGCTGCAACCCCCCCTGCACCCCCCTCCCCGAGTTGCTGAGCACGGCCCGGC
TTCGGGTGCGGGGCTCCGTACGGGGCGTGGCGCGGGGCTCGCCGTGCCGGGCGGGGGGTGGCGGCAGGTG
GGGGTGCCGGGCGGGGCGGGGCCGCCTCGGGCCGGGGRGGGCTCGGGGGAGGGGCGCGGCGGCCCCCGGA
GCGCCGGCGGCTGTCGAGGCGCGGCGAGCCGCAGCCATTGCCTTTTATGGTAATCGTGCGAGAGGGCGCA
GGGACTTCCTTTGTCCCAAATCTGTGCGGAGCCGAAATCTGGGAGGCGCCGCCGCACCCCCTCTAGCGGG
CGCGGGGCGAAGCGGTGCGGCGCCGGCAGGAAGGAAATGGGCGGGGAGGGCCTTCGTGCGTCGCCGCGCC
GCCGTCCCCTTCTCCCTCTCCAGCCTCGGGGCTGTCCGCGGGGGGACGGCTGCCTTCGGGGGGGACGGGG
CAGGGCGGGGTTCGGCTTCTGGCGTGTGACCGGCGGCTCTAGAGCCTCTGCTAACCATGTTCATGCCTTC
TTCTTTTTCCTACAGCTCCTGGGCAACGTGCTGGTTATTGTGCTGTCTCATCATTTTGGCAAAGAATTCG
GCTTGATCGAAGCCGTCTCAGGGGAGAGACCACACCCAAGCTGTCTAGAGCCGCCACCATGCCTTTGCTC
CTCCTGTTGCCCTTGCTCTGGGCTGGCGCCCTCGCGCAGACGGACGAGAATCGATGTTTGAAAGCGAATG
CAAAAAGCTGCGGAGAGTGCATTCAGGCCGGACCGAATTGTGGATGGTGTACAAATTCGACATTTTTGCA
AGAGGGAATGCCCACGTCGGCCCGATGTGATGACCTCGAGGCCTTGAAAAAGAAAGGATGTCCACCGGAT
GACATCGAGAACCCACGGGGCTCAAAGGACATCAAAAAGAACAAGAATGTCACAAACCGCTCGAAGGGAA
CTGCTGAAAAGCTTAAACCGGAGGACATCACGCAGATCCAGCCCCAACAGCTGGTGCTCCGATTGCGGTC
CGGTGAGCCACAGACGTTTACTCTCAAGTTCAAGAGAGCGGAGGATTACCCGATCGATCTTTACTATCTT
ATGGACCTTTCGTACTCCATGAAGGATGATTTGGAAAATGTCAAGAGCCTCGGTACTGACTTGATGAATG
AAATGCGCCGCATTACCAGCGATTTCCGAATCGGATTCGGATCATTTGTGGAAAAGACCGTCATGCCCTA
CATTTCGACCACTCCGGCAAAGTTGCGCAACCCGTGCACCTCAGAACAGAACTGCACCTCGCCTTTTTCG
TATAAGAACGTCCTCAGCTTGACAAACAAGGGTGAAGTGTTCAATGAGCTGGTCGGAAAGCAAAGAATCT
CGGGAAACCTCGATAGCCCGGAGGGAGGGTTTGATGCAATCATGCAAGTGGCGGTATGCGGGTCCCTTAT
TGGCTGGAGAAACGTGACCAGACTCCTGGTGTTTTCCACTGATGCGGGATTTCATTTCGCCGGAGACGGG
AAACTGGGAGGGATTGTACTTCCGAATGACGGACAGTGTCATTTGGAGAACAACATGTATACGATGTCCC
ACTACTATGACTACCCCTCGATCGCGCACCTCGTCCAAAAACTGAGCGAAAACAATATCCAGACTATCTT
TGCGGTCACGGAGGAGTTTCAGCCCGTGTATAAAGAACTGAAAAACTTGATCCCTAAGTCCGCAGTCGGA
ACGCTGTCGGCCAACAGCTCGAATGTGATCCAGTTGATCATCGATGCGTATAACTCACTTTCATCAGAGG
TCATCCTTGAGAACGGAAAGCTTAGCGAAGGAGTGACAATCTCGTACAAATCATATTGCAAGAATGGAGT
GAATGGCACCGGCGAGAATGGCCGGAAATGTTCAAACATTTCCATCGGCGACGAGGTCCAGTTTGAGATC
AGCATTACTTCCAATAAGTGCCCTAAGAAAGACTCGGACTCATTCAAAATTCGGCCTCTCGGGTTTACCG
AAGAGGTAGAGGTGATCCTCCAGTACATTTGTGAATGCGAGTGTCAATCAGAGGGTATCCCCGAAAGCCC
CAAGTGTCATGAGGGTAACGGAACGTTCGAATGCGGGGCATGTAGATGTAACGAAGGTCGCGTCGGAAGG
CACTGCGAATGCTCGACTGATGAGGTAAACTCGGAAGACATGGATGCGTATTGCCGAAAAGAGAATTCGA
GCGAAATCTGCTCAAACAACGGGGAATGTGTGTGCGGACAATGTGTCTGCCGGAAACGGGATAACACAAA
TGAGATCTACTCCGGAAAGTTTTGCGAATGCGACAATTTCAACTGTGACAGGTCCAACGGTCTTATCTGT
GGTGGTAATGGAGTCTGCAAGTGCCGCGTCTGCGAGTGTAATCCGAATTACACAGGCTCAGCGTGTGATT
GCAGCCTCGACACGTCAACATGCGAGGCGTCCAACGGGCAGATTTGTAACGGGCGAGGGATTTGCGAGTG
TGGGGTGTGCAAATGCACTGACCCCAAATTCCAGGGGCAGACGTGCGAGATGTGCCAGACGTGTCTTGGT
GTCTGTGCGGAGCATAAGGAATGCGTGCAGTGCAGAGCGTTCAACAAAGGGGAAAAGAAAGATACGTGTA
CGCAAGAATGTTCGTATTTCAATATCACGAAGGTGGAGTCGAGGGATAAGCTCCCGCAGCCAGTACAGCC
GGACCCCGTCAGCCATTGCAAGGAAAAGGACGTGGATGATTGCTGGTTCTATTTCACATACTCCGTGAAT
GGTAATAATGAGGTAATGGTACATGTCGTGGAGAACCCCGAATGCCCCACGGGTCCCGACGCTAGCCTTG
AGGTGCTTTTCCAAGGTCCCGCGCAATGCAAGAAGAAATTGCAAGCCCTCAAAAAAAAGAACGCGCAGCT
CAAATGGAAATTGCAAGCCCTTAAGAAGAAGCTGGCACAATACCCATACGATGTTCCAGATTACGCTGGC
GGCCACCATCACCACCATCATCATCATCACCACGGTACCAGTACTGGGAGTGGGGCCACCAACTTTTCTC
TGCTCAAGCAAGCCGGGGATGTTGAAGAAAATCCAGGGCCAATGGTGAGCAAGGGCGAGGAGGATAACAT
GGCCATCATCAAGGAGTTCATGCGCTTCAAGGTGCACATGGAGGGCTCCGTGAACGGCCACGAGTTCGAG
ATCGAGGGCGAGGGCGAGGGCCGCCCCTACGAGGGCACCCAGACCGCCAAGCTGAAGGTGACCAAGGGTG
GCCCCCTGCCCTTCGCCTGGGACATCCTGTCCCCTCAGTTCATGTACGGCTCCAAGGCCTACGTGAAGCA
CCCCGCCGACATCCCCGACTACTTGAAGCTGTCCTTCCCCGAGGGCTTCAAGTGGGAGCGCGTGATGAAC
TTCGAGGACGGCGGCGTGGTGACCGTGACCCAGGACTCCTCCCTGCAGGACGGCGAGTTCATCTACAAGG
TGAAGCTGCGCGGCACCAACTTCCCCTCCGACGGCCCCGTAATGCAGAAGAAGACCATGGGCTGGGAGGC
CTCCTCCGAGCGGATGTACCCCGAGGACGGCGCCCTGAAGGGCGAGATCAAGCAGAGGCTGAAGCTGAAG
GACGGCGGCCACTACGACGCTGAGGTCAAGACCACCTACAAGGCCAAGAAGCCCGTGCAGCTGCCCGGCG
CCTACAACGTCAACATCAAGTTGGACATCACCTCCCACAACGAGGACTACACCATCGTGGAACAGTACGA
ACGCGCCGAGGGCCGCCACTCCACCGGCGGCATGGACGAGCTGTACAAGTGATAAAGTACTTGATAAGCT
CTTCAGGTTGAGGTCTCTAAAAGCGTCTTCCTGTTCTCATCACATCATATCAAGGTTATATACCATCAAT
ATTGCCACAGATGTTACTTAGCCTTTTAATATTTCTCTAATTTAGTGTATATGCAATGATAGTTCTCTGA
TTTCTGAGATTGAGTTTCTCATGTGTAATGATTATTTAGAGTTTCTCTTTCATCTGTTCAAATTTTTGTC
TAGTTTTATTTTTTACTGATTTGTAAGACTTCTTTTTATAATCTGCATATTACAATTCTCTTTACTGGGG
TGTTGCAAATATTTTCTGTCATTCTATGGCCTGACTTTTCTTAATGGTTTTTTAATTTTAAAAATAAGTC
TTAATATTCATGCAATCTAATTAACAATCTTTTCTTTGTGGTTAGGACTTTGAGTCATAAGAAATTTTTC
TCTACACTGAAGTCATGATG
Features (pLannotate 1.2.2; 15 found; start..end, strand, type, name):
    589..847     +  ncRNA          HBV PRE 1151-1410: Accession: RF02816 - Hepatitis B virus post-transcriptional regulatory element 1151-1410
    813..1154    +  CDS            X (fragment): X_HBVD3 - Experimental evidence at protein level: Swiss-Prot protein existence level 1. Multifunctional protein that plays a role in silencing host antiviral defenses and promoting viral transcription. Does not seem to be essential for HBV infection. May be directly involved in development of cirrhosis and liver cancer (hepatocellular carcinoma). Most of cytosolic activities involve modulation of cytosolic calcium. The effect on apoptosis is controversial depending on the cell types in which the studies have been conducted. May induce apoptosis by localizing in mitochondria and causing loss of
   1136..1191    +  polyA_signal   β-globin poly(A) signal: rabbit β-globin polyadenylation signal (Gil and Proudfoot, 1987)
   1901..2489    -  rep_origin     ori: high-copy-number ColE1/pMB1/pBR322/pUC origin of replication
   2575..3384    -  CDS            KanR: aminoglycoside phosphotransferase; aph(3')-Ia; confers resistance to kanamycin in bacteria or G418 (Geneticin®) in eukaryotes
   3403..3447    -  promoter       EM7 promoter (fragment): synthetic bacterial promoter&nbsp
   3666..3875    -  polyA_signal   β-globin poly(A) (fragment): human β-globin polyadenylation signal
   3876..4475    -  CDS            PuroR (fragment): puromycin N-acetyltransferase; pac from Streptomyces; confers resistance to puromycin
   4485..4984    -  promoter       PGK promoter: mouse phosphoglycerate kinase 1 promoter
   5068..5371    +  enhancer       CMV enhancer: human cytomegalovirus immediate early enhancer
   5373..5648    +  promoter       chicken β-actin promoter: No description available
   5649..6665    +  intron         chimeric intron: chimera between introns from chicken β-actin and rabbit β-globin
   6794..8950    +  CDS            ITGB1 (fragment): ITB1_HUMAN - Also known as FNRB, MDF2, MSK12. Experimental evidence at protein level: Swiss-Prot protein existence level 1. (Microbial infection) In case of HIV-1 infection, integrin ITGA5:ITGB1 binding to extracellular viral Tat protein seems to enhance angiogenesis in Kaposi's sarcoma lesions. From Homo sapiens (Human).
   9071..9097    +  CDS            3xHA (fragment): three tandem HA epitope tags
   9212..9919    +  CDS            mCherry: mCherry is a basic (constitutively fluorescent) red fluorescent protein published in 2004, derived from Discosoma sp.. It is reported to be a very rapidly-maturing monomer with low acid sensitivity.
