[The description below was written by a language model from this plasmid's Addgene catalogue record and pLannotate feature annotations shown in this document.]
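Description:
PD2529 human beta1 ecto is a mammalian expression plasmid built on the pD2529 CAG backbone for producing the secreted ectodomain of human integrin β1 (ITGB1). It is maintained in E. coli as a high-copy plasmid through a ColE1/pUC-type origin and a kanamycin resistance gene annotated with an EM7 bacterial promoter fragment. For selection in mammalian cells it carries a separate, oppositely oriented cassette in which the mouse PGK promoter drives puromycin N-acetyltransferase, terminated by a human β-globin polyadenylation signal.

The payload is driven by the CAG promoter, which consists of the CMV immediate-early enhancer, the chicken β-actin promoter and a chimeric β-actin/β-globin intron, giving strong constitutive expression. The open reading frame is a human codon-optimised sequence encoding mature β1 residues Q1 to D708, preceded by a CD33 secretion peptide that directs the protein into the secretory pathway. At the C terminus it carries an AVI tag for site-specific biotinylation, an HRV 3C protease site, a basic coil, an HA epitope and a deca-histidine tag. The basic coil is the kind of element generally paired with a complementary acidic coil on a partner subunit, although the record does not name a partner construct. The 3C site would allow removal of the elements that follow it.

Downstream of the tags, both sequence annotations show an mCherry coding sequence that the catalogue entry does not mention. How it is linked to the integrin reading frame is not annotated. The transcript ends with a hepatitis B virus post-transcriptional regulatory element, which overlaps a fragment of the HBV X gene, and a rabbit β-globin polyadenylation signal. The two sequence records differ by 45 nt but have the same features. The associated work concerns single-molecule studies of integrin conformational activation.
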