Addgene plasmid #221398: PD2529 human beta1 ecto
Purpose: Mammalian expression of human integrin beta1 ectodomain
Depositing lab: Timothy Springer. Depositing organization: Boston Children's Hospital. Publication: Ligand binding initiates single-molecule integrin conformational activation. Li J, Jo MH, Yan J, Hall T, Lee J, Lopez-Sanchez U, Yan S, Ha T, Springer TA. Cell. 2024 May 14:S0092-8674(24)00475-6. doi: 10.1016/j.cell.2024.04.049. PubMed 38772370.
Backbone
  Vector backbone: pD2529 CAG
  Backbone manufacturer: 72
  Vector type: Mammalian Expression
  Selectable markers: Puromycin
Growth in bacteria
  Bacterial resistance: Kanamycin, 50 μg/mL
  Growth temperature: 37°C
  Growth strain: DH5alpha
  Copy number: High Copy
Gene/Insert
  Gene/Insert name: integrin beta1 ectodomain
  Species: H. sapiens (human)
  Mutation: codon optimized for human mature _1 residues Q1 to D708
  Entrez Gene: ITGB1 (a.k.a. CD29, FNRB, GPIIA, MDF2, MSK12, VLA-BETA, VLAB)
  Tag / fusion protein: CD33 secretion peptide (MPLLLLLPLLWAGALA) (N terminal on insert); AVI tag, HRV3C cleavage site, basic coil, HA tag, and deca-histidine tag (C terminal on insert)
  Cloning method: Gibson Cloning
Terms and licenses: Academic/Nonprofit Terms; Industry Terms: Not Available to Industry
How to cite: PD2529 human beta1 ecto was a gift from Timothy Springer (Addgene plasmid # 221398 ; http://n2t.net/addgene:221398 ; RRID:Addgene_221398)
